>Addgene plasmid #59986 | U6>sgRNA(F+E) | depositor full sequence | sequence record 95391 | Full sequence
AGGCCCTTACGTATTAATTAAGGCGCGCCTGGCGGGTGTATTAAACCACTAAACAAACAATTGCCCCAAG
CTCTCTTCACAATTATAAACACTACAAATGTTTGGACAAGAGATTAGCGTGGCTGTGACGAGTAATCTCA
AAGGCTTGGTGTAATTGATATTTTATAAGAAGCAGATTAAACTTCAATACAGTTAACACCTCATTTACAA
AAAATTGGCTGCCAAAATCGCTAATTAACACATATTTAAAACAATTTCTACAGATATACACAGTATAGTA
TGATTACTAACTGCATAATAAACAAACATATCCAACAGACACTCACTAATCTGCCATAACAAGCTTCAAA
AACTTAAACTCGAAATTTTAGTGAATCTTTTTTTTTAATGAAGATTTTATTTAAAAAGTTAAAAATATTA
CAGTTCAGGTATAGGTTTACACCTAATCTTTAATAATCCGAACTAAATTTTAACTATTTAGAAACTTTTT
CAACCAAAGTTTAAAAAAATAGATTCTTCGCACGCTAAAACTATCATTTACACAAAAAAATGCAACAAAA
TGCAGAAAAAAATTACATTAGAGTTTAGGTTAGTTACCTGCTAATCATTATAAACTAACTTCCGGCATAA
TATTCATCTAAAATTAGCAATAATCACGTTTTACGCTAAAATTTGTGTAAAACTAAACTTCGTCCTTTGT
CAAGGAGAAAATTTGACTCAAAAGCTGCGCGCGCAGGGGAGATCCCCAAGCGAGTGTTTGTTACATCATA
ATCATGTGGAAAAATCCCCTAATAAGTAAAAATACATATTTTTTAATTTTGGGGGCAAATAAACCGCTTT
TTATGTCTAAAAACGCCAAAAATGGATCGCGCGAGCCCAAAAACGCACAAATAACGTACAGACAGTGTCT
CTGCGTACACAGACGGTATTTCCCCTTTAAATTGAGAACTAGACTTAAGCACGCTTATAAGTCTGGAAGG
CATCCGATGGTATAGATAGAGACCGAGAGAGGGTCTCAGTTTAAGAGCTATGCTGGAAACAGCATAGCAA
GTTTAAATAAGGCTAGTCCGTTATCAACTTGAAAAAGTGGCACCGAGTCGGTGCTTTTTTTGAATTCCAG
CTGAGCGCCGGTCGCTACCATTACCAGTTGGTCTGGTGTCAAAAATAATAATAACCGGGCAGGCCATGTC
TGCCCGTATTTCGCGTAAGGAAATCCATTATGTACTATTTAAAAAACACAAACTTTTGGATGTTCGGTTT
ATTCTTTTTCTTTTACTTTTTTATCATGGGAGCCTACTTCCCGTTTTTCCCGATTTGGCTACATGACATC
AACCATATCAGCAAAAGTGATACGGGTATTATTTTTGCCGCTATTTCTCTGTTCTCGCTATTATTCCAAC
CGCTGTTTGGTCTGCTTTCTGACAAACTCGGAACTTGTTTATTGCAGCTTATAATGGTTACAAATAAAGC
AATAGCATCACAAATTTCACAAATAAAGCATTTTTTTCACTGCATTCTAGTTGTGGTTTGTCCAAACTCA
TCAATGTATCTTATCATGTCTGGATCGACAAAGTCAAAGCGGCCATCAGATCTGCCGGACTCCCTATAGT
GAGTCGTATTAATTTCGATAAGCCAGGTTAACCTGCATTAATGAATCGGCCAACGCGCGGGGAGAGGCGG
TTTGCGTATTGGGCGCTCTTCCGCTTCCTCGCTCACTGACTCGCTGCGCTCGGTCGTTCGGCTGCGGCGA
GCGGTATCAGCTCACTCAAAGGCGGTAATACGGTTATCCACAGAATCAGGGGATAACGCAGGAAAGAACA
TGTGAGCAAAAGGCCAGCAAAAGGCCAGGAACCGTAAAAAGGCCGCGTTGCTGGCGTTTTTCCATAGGCT
CCGCCCCCCTGACGAGCATCACAAAAATCGACGCTCAAGTCAGAGGTGGCGAAACCCGACAGGACTATAA
AGATACCAGGCGTTTCCCCCTGGAAGCTCCCTCGTGCGCTCTCCTGTTCCGACCCTGCCGCTTACCGGAT
ACCTGTCCGCCTTTCTCCCTTCGGGAAGCGTGGCGCTTTCTCATAGCTCACGCTGTAGGTATCTCAGTTC
GGTGTAGGTCGTTCGCTCCAAGCTGGGCTGTGTGCACGAACCCCCCGTTCAGCCCGACCGCTGCGCCTTA
TCCGGTAACTATCGTCTTGAGTCCAACCCGGTAAGACACGACTTATCGCCACTGGCAGCAGCCACTGGTA
ACAGGATTAGCAGAGCGAGGTATGTAGGCGGTGCTACAGAGTTCTTGAAGTGGTGGCCTAACTACGGCTA
CACTAGAAGAACAGTATTTGGTATCTGCGCTCTGCTGAAGCCAGTTACCTTCGGAAAAAGAGTTGGTAGC
TCTTGATCCGGCAAACAAACCACCGCTGGTAGCGGTGGTTTTTTTGTTTGCAAGCAGCAGATTACGCGCA
GAAAAAAAGGATCTCAAGAAGATCCTTTGATCTTTTCTACGGGGTCTGACGCTCAGTGGAACGAAAACTC
ACGTTAAGGGATTTTGGTCATGAGATTATCAAAAAGGATCTTCACCTAGATCCTTTTAAATTAAAAATGA
AGTTTTAAATCAATCTAAAGTATATATGAGTAAACTTGGTCTGACAGTTACCAATGCTTAATCAGTGAGG
CACCTATCTCAGCGATCTGTCTATTTCGTTCATCCATAGTTGCCTGACTCCCCGTCGTGTAGATAACTAC
GATACGGGAGGGCTTACCATCTGGCCCCAGTGCTGCAATGATACCGCGAGATCCACGCTCACCGGCTCCA
GATTTATCAGCAATAAACCAGCCAGCCGGAAGGGCCGAGCGCAGAAGTGGTCCTGCAACTTTATCCGCCT
CCATCCAGTCTATTAATTGTTGCCGGGAAGCTAGAGTAAGTAGTTCGCCAGTTAATAGTTTGCGCAACGT
TGTTGCCATTGCTACAGGCATCGTGGTGTCACGCTCGTCGTTTGGTATGGCTTCATTCAGCTCCGGTTCC
CAACGATCAAGGCGAGTTACATGATCCCCCATGTTGTGCAAAAAAGCGGTTAGCTCCTTCGGTCCTCCGA
TCGTTGTCAGAAGTAAGTTGGCCGCAGTGTTATCACTCATGGTTATGGCAGCACTGCATAATTCTCTTAC
TGTCATGCCATCCGTAAGATGCTTTTCTGTGACTGGTGAGTACTCAACCAAGTCATTCTGAGAATAGTGT
ATGCGGCGACCGAGTTGCTCTTGCCCGGCGTCAATACGGGATAATACCGCGCCACATAGCAGAACTTTAA
AAGTGCTCATCATTGGAAAACGTTCTTCGGGGCGAAAACTCTCAAGGATCTTACCGCTGTTGAGATCCAG
TTCGATGTAACCCACTCGTGCACCCAACTGATCTTCAGCATCTTTTACTTTCACCAGCGTTTCTGGGTGA
GCAAAAACAGGAAGGCAAAATGCCGCAAAAAAGGGAATAAGGGCGACACGGAAATGTTGAATACTCATAC
TCTTCCTTTTTCAATATTATTGAAGCATTTATCAGGGTTATTGTCTCATGAGCGGATACATATTTGAATG
TATTTAGAAAAATAAACAAATAGGGGTTCCGCGCACATTTCCCCGAAAAGTGCCACCTGACGTCTAAGAA
ACCATTATTATCATGACATTAACCTATAAAAATAGGCGTATCACG
Features (pLannotate 1.2.2; 8 found; start..end, strand, type, name):
   1037..1104    +  misc_RNA       tracrRNA (fragment): trans-activating CRISPR RNA for the Streptococcus pyogenes CRISPR/Cas9 system
   1220..1432    +  CDS            lacY (fragment): LACY_ECOLI - Experimental evidence at protein level: Swiss-Prot protein existence level 1. Responsible for transport of beta-galactosides into the cell, with the concomitant import of a proton (symport system). Can transport lactose, melibiose, lactulose or the analog methyl-1-thio-beta,D- galactopyranoside (TMG), but not sucrose or fructose (PubMed:1848449, PubMed:18177889, PubMed:22106930). The substrate specificity is directed toward the galactopyranosyl moiety of the substrate (PubMed:22106930). From Escherichia coli (strain K12).
   1432..1566    +  polyA_signal   SV40 poly(A) signal: SV40 polyadenylation signal
   1603..1621    -  promoter       T7 promoter: promoter for bacteriophage T7 RNA polymerase
   1643..1696    -  CDS            lacI (fragment): lac repressor; lacI; The lac repressor binds to the lac operator to inhibit transcription in E. coli. This inhibition can be relieved by adding lactose or isopropyl-β-D-thiogalactopyranoside (IPTG).
   1879..2467    -  rep_origin     ori: high-copy-number ColE1/pMB1/pBR322/pUC origin of replication
   2638..3498    -  CDS            AmpR: β-lactamase; bla; confers resistance to ampicillin, carbenicillin, and related antibiotics
   3499..3603    -  promoter       AmpR promoter: bla
