[The description below was written by a language model from this plasmid's Addgene catalogue record and pLannotate feature annotations shown in this document.]
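Description:
U6>sgRNA(F+E) is an empty CRISPR cloning vector for expressing single guide RNAs in embryos of the tunicate Ciona. It is built on the pCESAx backbone, and the full sequence record is 3,685 nt. In bacteria it is maintained through a high-copy ColE1/pUC-type origin of replication and selected with ampicillin via a β-lactamase gene driven by its own bla promoter. The backbone's BsaI sites have been mutated. This is consistent with BsaI-based insertion of protospacer sequences, although the record does not spell out the cloning scheme.

The functional cassette consists of the Ciona intestinalis U6 promoter (Ciinte.U6), an RNA polymerase III promoter previously used for short hairpin RNA expression in Ciona embryos, placed upstream of an sgRNA scaffold. The automated annotation does not detect the promoter. It does detect a partial match to the Streptococcus pyogenes tracrRNA, which corresponds to the scaffold. The "F+E" designation refers to an optimized scaffold adapted from earlier work on imaging genomic loci in human cells. As generally described, that design carries a "flip" change that removes a run of T residues that could act as a premature Pol III terminator, plus an extension of the Cas9-binding hairpin.

Downstream of the scaffold the feature table shows a lacY fragment, an SV40 polyadenylation signal, a T7 promoter and a short lacI fragment. These appear to be backbone remnants rather than parts of the sgRNA unit. No target-specific guide is present. Once a guide is inserted, the plasmid is meant to be used with a separately supplied Cas9 expression construct, as in the associated study of tissue-specific genome editing in Ciona embryos.
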