Addgene plasmid #59986: U6>sgRNA(F+E)
Purpose: (Empty Backbone) Empty vector for sgRNA cloning (F+E modified backbone)
Depositing lab: Lionel Christiaen. Depositing organization: New York University. Publication: Tissue-specific genome editing in Ciona embryos by CRISPR/Cas9. Stolfi A, Gandhi S, Salek F, Christiaen L. Development. 2014 Nov;141(21):4115-20. doi: 10.1242/dev.114488. PubMed 25336740.
Backbone
  Vector backbone: pCESAx
  Modifications to backbone: Mutated BsaI sites in backbone
  Vector type: CRISPR
  Promoter: Ciinte.U6
Growth in bacteria
  Bacterial resistance: Ampicillin, 100 μg/mL
  Growth temperature: 37°C
  Growth strain: Top10
  Copy number: Unknown
Gene/Insert
  Sequencing primers: 5′ cccaagcgagtgtttgttac; 3′ GGATTTCCTTACGCGAAATACG
Terms and licenses: Academic/Nonprofit Terms; Industry Terms: Not Available to Industry
Depositor comments: U6 promoter based on Nishiyama, A. and Fujiwara, S. (2008). RNA interference by expressing short hairpin RNA in the Ciona intestinalis embryo. Dev. growth … 521–529. sgRNA F+E scaffold based on Chen, B., Gilbert, L. a, Cimini, B. a, Schnitzbauer, J., Zhang, W., Li, G.-W., Park, J., Blackburn, E. H., Weissman, J. S., Qi, L. S., et al. (2013). Dynamic imaging of genomic loci in living human cells by an optimized CRISPR/Cas system. Cell 155, 1479–91.
How to cite: U6>sgRNA(F+E) was a gift from Lionel Christiaen (Addgene plasmid # 59986 ; http://n2t.net/addgene:59986 ; RRID:Addgene_59986)
