>Addgene plasmid #59986 | U6>sgRNA(F+E) | addgene partial sequence | sequence record 96745 | pQE-Fwd 5'-CCCGAAAAGTGCCACCTG-3'
TAGGCGTATCACGAGGCCCTTACGTATTAATTAAGGCGCGCCTGGCGGGTGTATTAAACCACTAAACAAA
CAATTGCCCCAAGCTCTCTTCACAATTATAAACACTACAAATGTTTGGACAAGAGATTAGCGTGGCTGTG
ACGAGTAATCTCAAAGGCTTGGTGTAATTGATATTTTATAAGAAGCAGATTAAACTTCAATACAGTTAAC
ACCTCATTTACAAAAAATTGGCTGCCAAAATCGCTAATTAACACATATTTAAAACAATTTCTACAGATAT
ACACAGTATAGTATGATTACTAACTGCATAATAAACAAACATATCCAACAGACACTCACTAATCTGCCAT
AACAAGCTTCAAAAACTTAAACTCGAAATTTTAGTGAATCTTTTTTTTTAATGAAGATTTTATTTAAAAA
GTTAAAAATATTACAGTTCAGGTATAGGTTTACACCTAATCTTTAATAATCCGAACTAAATTTTAACTAT
TTAGAAACTTTTTCAACCAAAGTTTAAAAAAATAGATTCTTCGCACGCTAAAACTATCATTTACACAAAA
AAATGCAACAAAATGCAGAAAAAAATTACATTAGAGTTTAGGTTAGTTACCTGCTAATCATTATAAACTA
ACTTCCGGCATAATATTCATCTAAAATTAGCAATAATCACGTTTTACGCTAAAATTTGTGTAAAACTAAA
CTTCGTCCTTTGTCAAGGAGAAAATTTGACTCAAAAGCTGCGCGCGCA
