>Addgene plasmid #59986 | U6>sgRNA(F+E) | addgene partial sequence | sequence record 96758 | SV40pA-R 5'-GAAATTTGTGATGCTATTGC-3'
GTTCCGAGTTTGTCAGAAAGCAGACCAAACAGCGGTTGGAATAATAGCGAGAACAGAGAAATAGCGGCAA
AAATAATACCCGTATCACTTTTGCTGATATGGTTGATGTCATGTAGCCAAATCGGGAAAAACGGGAAGTA
GGCTCCCATGATAAAAAAGTAAAAGAAAAAGAATAAACCGAACATCCAAAAGTTTGTGTTTTTTAAATAG
TACATAATGGATTTCCTTACGCGAAATACGGGCAGACATGGCCTGCCCGGTTATTATTATTTTTGACACC
AGACCAACTGGTAATGGTAGCGACCGGCGCTCAGCTGGAATTCAAAAAAAGCACCGACTCGGTGCCACTT
TTTCAAGTTGATAACGGACTAGCCTTATTTAAACTTGCTATGCTGTTTCCAGCATAGCTCTTAAACTGAG
ACCCTCTCTCGGTCTCTATCTATACCATCGGATGCCTTCCAGACTTATAAGCGTGCTTAAGTCTAGTTCT
CAATTTAAAGGGGAAATACCGTCTGTGTACGCAGAGACACTGTCTGTACGTTATTTGTGCGTTTTTGGGC
TCGCGCGATCCATTTTTGGCGTTTTTAGACATAAAAAGCGGTTTATTTGCCCCCAAAATTAAAAAATATG
TATTTTTACTTATTAGGGGATTTTTCCACATGATTATGATGTAACAAACACTCGCTTGGGGATCTCCCCT
GCGCGCGCAGCTTTTGAGTCAAATTTTCTCCTTGAC
