>Addgene plasmid #59986 | U6>sgRNA(F+E) | addgene partial sequence | sequence record 97630 | EBV-rev 5'-GTGGTTTGTCCAAACTCATC-3'
AAGCGGCCATCAGATCTGCCGGACTCCCTATAGTGAGTCGTATTAATTTCGATAAGCCAGGTTAACCTGC
ATTAATGAATCGGCCAACGCGCGGGGAGAGGCGGTTTGCGTATTGGGCGCTCTTCCGCTTCCTCGCTCAC
TGACTCGCTGCGCTCGGTCGTTCGGCTGCGGCGAGCGGTATCAGCTCACTCAAAGGCGGTAATACGGTTA
TCCACAGAATCAGGGGATAACGCAGGAAAGAACATGTGAGCAAAAGGCCAGCAAAAGGCCAGGAACCGTA
AAAAGGCCGCGTTGCTGGCGTTTTTCCATAGGCTCCGCCCCCCTGACGAGCATCACAAAAATCGACGCTC
AAGTCAGAGGTGGCGAAACCCGACAGGACTATAAAGATACCAGGCGTTTCCCCCTGGAAGCTCCCTCGTG
CGCTCTCCTGTTCCGACCCTGCCGCTTACCGGATACCTGTCCGCCTTTCTCCCTTCGGGAAGCGTGGCGC
TTTCTCATAGCTCACGCTGTAGGTATCTCAGTTCGGTGTAGGTCGTTCGCTCCAAGCTGGGCTGTGTGCA
CGAACCCCCCGTTCAGCCCGACCGCTGCGCCTTATCCGGTAACTATCGTCTTGAGTCCAACCCGGTAAGA
CACGACTTATCGCCACTGGCAGCAGCCACTGGTAACAGGATTAGCAGAGCGAGGTATGTAGGCGGTGCTA
CAGAGTTCTTGAAGTGGTGGCCTAACTACGGCTACACTAGAAGAACAGTATTTGGTATCTGCGCTCTGCT
GAAGCCAGTTACCTTC
