>Addgene plasmid #59986 | U6>sgRNA(F+E) | addgene partial sequence | sequence record 97631 | pBR322ori-3 5'-tttgtttgcaagcagcagat-3'
GAGATCCTTTGATCTTTTCTACGGGGTCTGACGCTCAGTGGAACGAAAACTCACGTTAAGGGATTTTGGT
CATGAGATTATCAAAAAGGATCTTCACCTAGATCCTTTTAAATTAAAAATGAAGTTTTAAATCAATCTAA
AGTATATATGAGTAAACTTGGTCTGACAGTTACCAATGCTTAATCAGTGAGGCACCTATCTCAGCGATCT
GTCTATTTCGTTCATCCATAGTTGCCTGACTCCCCGTCGTGTAGATAACTACGATACGGGAGGGCTTACC
ATCTGGCCCCAGTGCTGCAATGATACCGCGAGATCCACGCTCACCGGCTCCAGATTTATCAGCAATAAAC
CAGCCAGCCGGAAGGGCCGAGCGCAGAAGTGGTCCTGCAACTTTATCCGCCTCCATCCAGTCTATTAATT
GTTGCCGGGAAGCTAGAGTAAGTAGTTCGCCAGTTAATAGTTTGCGCAACGTTGTTGCCATTGCTACAGG
CATCGTGGTGTCACGCTCGTCGTTTGGTATGGCTTCATTCAGCTCCGGTTCCCAACGATCAAGGCGAGTT
ACATGATCCCCCATGTTGTGCAAAAAAGCGGTTAGCTCCTTCGGTCCTCCGATCGTTGTCAGAAGTAAGT
TGGCCGCAGTGTTATCACTCATGGTTATGGCAGCACTGCATAATTCTCTTACTGTCATGCCATCCGTAAG
ATGCTTTTCTGTGACTGGTGAGTACTCAACCAAGTCATTCTGAGAATAGTGTATGCGGCGACCGAGTTGC
TCTTGCCCGGCGTCAATAC
